>Addgene plasmid #214101 | lenti-EGFR-L858R-T790M-dual-nick sgRNA | addgene full sequence | sequence record 429357 | Addgene NGS Result
[98 nt withheld, positions 1-98]
C
[91 nt withheld, positions 100-190]
A
[49 nt withheld, positions 192-240]
CCTTTGACGTTGGAGTCCACGTTCTTT
[37 nt withheld, positions 268-304]
ACCCTATCTCGGTCTATTCTTTTGATTTATAAGGGATTTTGCCGATTTCGGCCTATTGGTTAAAAAATGA
GCTGATTTAACAAAAATTTAACGCGAATTAATTCTGTGGAATGTGTGTCAGTTAGGGTGTGGAAAGTCCC
CAGGCTCCCCAGCAGGCAGAAGTATGCAAAGCATGCATCTCAATTAGTCAGCAACCAGGTGTGGAAAGTC
CCCAGGCTCCCCAGCAGGCAGAAGTATGCAAAGCATGCATCTCAATTAGTCAGCAACCATAGTCCCGCCC
CTAACTCCGCCCATCCCGCCCCTAACTCCGCCCAGTTCCGCCCATTCTCCGCCCCATGGCTGACTAATTT
TTTTTATTTATGCAGAGGCCGAGGCCGCCTCTGCCTCTGAGCTATTCCAGAAGTAGTGAGGAGGCTTTTT
TGGAGGCCTAGGCTTTTGCAAAAAGCTCCCGGGAGCTTGTATATCCATTTTCGGATCTGATCAGCACGTG
TTGACAATTAATCATCGGCATAGTATATCGGCATAGTATAATACGACAAGGTGAGGAACTAAACCATGGC
CAAGTTGACCAGTGCCGTTCCGGTGCTCACCGCGCGCGACGTCGCCGGAGCGGTCGAGTTCTGGACCGAC
CGGCTCGGGTTCTCCCGGGACTTCGTGGAGGACGACTTCGCCGGTGTGGTCCGGGACGACGTGACCCTGT
TCATCAGCGCGGTCCAGGACCAGGTGGTGCCGGACAACACCCTGGCCTGGGTGTGGGTGCGCGGCCTGGA
CGAGCTGTACGCCGAGTGGTCGGAGGTCGTGTCCACGAACTTCCGGGACGCCTCCGGGCCGGCCATGACC
GAGATCGGCGAGCAGCCGTGGGGGCGGGAGTTCGCCCTGCGCGACCCGGCCGGCAACTGCGTGCACTTCG
TGGCCGAGGAGCAGGACTGACACGTGCTACGAGATTTCGATTCCACCGCCGCCTTCTATGAAAGGTTGGG
CTTCGGAATCGTTTTCCGGGACGCCGGCTGGATGATCCTCCAGCGCGGGGATCTCATGCTGGAGTTCTTC
GCCCACCCCAACTTGTTTATTGCAGCTTATAATGGTTACAAATAAAGCAATAGCATCACAAATTTCACAA
ATAAAGCATTTTTTTCACTGCATTCTAGTTGTGGTTTGTCCAAACTCATCAATGTATCTTATCATGTCTG
TATACCGTCGACCTCTAGCTAGAGCTTGGCGTAATCATGGTCATAGCTGTTTCCTGTGTGAAATTGTTAT
CCGCTCACAATTCCACACAACATACGAGCCGGAAGCATAAAGTGTAAAGCCTGGGGTGCCTAATGAGTGA
GCTAACTCACATTAATTGCGTTGCGCTCACTGCCCGCTTTCCAGTCGGGAAACCTGTCGTGCCAGCTGCA
TTAATGAATCGGCCAACGCGCGGGGAGAGGCGGTTTGCGTATTGGGCGCTCTTCCGCTTCCTCGCTCACT
GACTCGCTGCGCTCGGTCGTTCGGCTGCGGCGAGCGGTATCAGCTCACTCAAAGGCGGTAATACGGTTAT
CCACAGAATCAGGGGATAACGCAGGAAAGAACATGTGAGCAAAAGGCCAGCAAAAGGCCAGGAACCGTAA
AAAGGCCGCGTTGCTGGCGTTTTTCCATAGGCTCCGCCCCCCTGACGAGCATCACAAAAATCGACGCTCA
AGTCAGAGGTGGCGAAACCCGACAGGACTATAAAGATACCAGGCGTTTCCCCCTGGAAGCTCCCTCGTGC
GCTCTCCTGTTCCGACCCTGCCGCTTACCGGATACCTGTCCGCCTTTCTCCCTTCGGGAAGCGTGGCGCT
TTCTCATAGCTCACGCTGTAGGTATCTCAGTTCGGTGTAGGTCGTTCGCTCCAAGCTGGGCTGTGTGCAC
GAACCCCCCGTTCAGCCCGACCGCTGCGCCTTATCCGGTAACTATCGTCTTGAGTCCAACCCGGTAAGAC
ACGACTTATCGCCACTGGCAGCAGCCACTGGTAACAGGATTAGCAGAGCGAGGTATGTAGGCGGTGCTAC
AGAGTTCTTGAAGTGGTGGCCTAACTACGGCTACACTAGAAGAACAGTATTTGGTATCTGCGCTCTGCTG
AAGCCAGTTACCTTCGGAAAAAGAGTTGGTAGCTCTTGATCCGGCAAACAAACCACCGCTGGTAGCGGTG
GTTTTTTTGTTTGCAAGCAGCAGATTACGCGCAGAAAAAAAGGATCTCAAGAAGATCCTTTGATCTTTTC
TACGGGGTCTGACGCTCAGTGGAACGAAAACTCACGTTAAGGGATTTTGGTCATGAGATTATCAAAAAGG
ATCTTCACCTAGATCCTTTTAAATTAAAAATGAAGTTTTAAATCAATCTAAAGTATATATGAGTAAACTT
GGTCTGACAGTTACCAATGCTTAATCAGTGAGGCACCTATCTCAGCGATCTGTCTATTTCGTTCATCCAT
AGTTGCCTGACTCCCCGTCGTGTAGATAACTACGATACGGGAGGGCTTACCATCTGGCCCCAGTGCTGCA
ATGATACCGCGAGACCCACGCTCACCGGCTCCAGATTTATCAGCAATAAACCAGCCAGCCGGAAGGGCCG
AGCGCAGAAGTGGTCCTGCAACTTTATCCGCCTCCATCCAGTCTATTAATTGTTGCCGGGAAGCTAGAGT
AAGTAGTTCGCCAGTTAATAGTTTGCGCAACGTTGTTGCCATTGCTACAGGCATCGTGGTGTCACGCTCG
TCGTTTGGTATGGCTTCATTCAGCTCCGGTTCCCAACGATCAAGGCGAGTTACATGATCCCCCATGTTGT
GCAAAAAAGCGGTTAGCTCCTTCGGTCCTCCGATCGTTGTCAGAAGTAAGTTGGCCGCAGTGTTATCACT
CATGGTTATGGCAGCACTGCATAATTCTCTTACTGTCATGCCATCCGTAAGATGCTTTTCTGTGACTGGT
GAGTACTCAACCAAGTCATTCTGAGAATAGTGTATGCGGCGACCGAGTTGCTCTTGCCCGGCGTCAATAC
GGGATAATACCGCGCCACATAGCAGAACTTTAAAAGTGCTCATCATTGGAAAACGTTCTTCGGGGCGAAA
ACTCTCAAGGATCTTACCGCTGTTGAGATCCAGTTCGATGTAACCCACTCGTGCACCCAACTGATCTTCA
GCATCTTTTACTTTCACCAGCGTTTCTGGGTGAGCAAAAACAGGAAGGCAAAATGCCGCAAAAAAGGGAA
TAAGGGCGACACGGAAATGTTGAATACTCATACTCTTCCTTTTTCAATATTATTGAAGCATTTATCAGGG
TTATTGTCTCATGAGCGGATACATATTTGAATGTATTTAGAAAAATAAACAAATAGGGGTTCCGCGCACA
TTTCCCCGAAAAGTGCCACCTGACGTCGACGGATCGGGAGATCTCCCGATCCCCTATGGTGCACTCTCAG
TACAATCTGCTCTGATGCCGCATAGTTAAGCCAGTATCTGCTCCCTGCTTGTGTGTTGGAGGTCGCTGAG
TAGTGCGCGAGCAAAATTTAAGCTACAACAAGGCAAGGCTTGACCGACAATTGCATGAAGAATCTGCTTA
GGGTTAGGCGTTTTGCGCTGCTTCGCGATGTACGGGCCAGATATACGCGCGCGTTGACATTGATTATTGA
CTAGTTATTAATAGTAATCAATTACGGGGTCATTAGTTCATAGCCCATATATGGAGTTCCGCGTTACATA
ACTTACGGTAAATGGCCCGCCTGGCTGACCGCCCAACGACCCCCGCCCATTGACGTCAATAATGACGTAT
GTTCCCATAGTAACGCCAATAGGGACTTTCCATTGACGTCAATGGGTGGAGTATTTACGGTAAACTGCCC
ACTTGGCAGTACATCAAGTGTATCATATGCCAAGTACGCCCCCTATTGACGTCAATGACGGTAAATGGCC
CGCCTGGCATTATGCCCAGTACATGACCTTATGGGACTTTCCTACTTGGCAGTACATCTACGTATTAGTC
ATCGCTATTACCATGGTGATGCGGTTTTGGCAGTACATCAATGGGCGTGGATAGCGGTTTGACTCACGGG
GATTTCCAAGTCTCCACCCCATTGACGTCAATGGGAGTTTGTTTTGGCACCAAAATCAACGGGACTTTCC
AAAATGTCGTAACAACTCCGCCCCATTGACGCAAATGGGCGGTAGGCGTGTACGGTGGGAGGTCTATATA
AGCAGCGCGTTTTGCCTGTACTGGGTCTCTCTGGTTAGACCAGATCTGAGCCTGGGAGCTCTCTGGCTAA
CTAGGGAACCCACTGCTTAAGCCTCAATAAAGCTTGCCTTGAGTGCTTCAAGTAGTGTGTGCCCGTCTGT
TGTGTGACTCTGGTAACTAGAGATCCCTCAGACCCTTTTAGTCAGTGTGGAAAATCTCTAGCAGTGGCGC
CCGAACAGGGACTTGAAAGCGAAAGGGAAACCAGAGGAGCTCTCTCGACGCAGGACTCGGCTTGCTGAAG
CGCGCACGGCAAGAGGCGAGGGGCGGCGACTGGTGAGTACGCCAAAAATTTTGACTAGCGGAGGCTAGAA
GGAGAGAGATGGGTGCGAGAGCGTCAGTATTAAGCGGGGGAGAATTAGATCGCGATGGGAAAAAATTCGG
TTAAGGCCAGGGGGAAAGAAAAAATATAAATTAAAACATATAGTATGGGCAAGCAGGGAGCTAGAACGAT
TCGCAGTTAATCCTGGCCTGTTAGAAACATCAGAAGGCTGTAGACAAATACTGGGACAGCTACAACCATC
CCTTCAGACAGGATCAGAAGAACTTAGATCATTATATAATACAGTAGCAACCCTCTATTGTGTGCATCAA
AGGATAGAGATAAAAGACACCAAGGAAGCTTTAGACAAGATAGAGGAAGAGCAAAACAAAAGTAAGACCA
CCGCACAGCAAGCGGCCGCTGATCTTCAGACCTGGAGGAGGAGATATGAGGGACAATTGGAGAAGTGAAT
TATATAAATATAAAGTAGTAAAAATTGAACCATTAGGAGTAGCACCCACCAAGGCAAAGAGAAGAGTGGT
GCAGAGAGAAAAAAGAGCAGTGGGAATAGGAGCTTTGTTCCTTGGGTTCTTGGGAGCAGCAGGAAGCACT
ATGGGCGCAGCGTCAATGACGCTGACGGTACAGGCCAGACAATTATTGTCTGGTATAGTGCAGCAGCAGA
ACAATTTGCTGAGGGCTATTGAGGCGCAACAGCATCTGTTGCAACTCACAGTCTGGGGCATCAAGCAGCT
CCAGGCAAGAATCCTGGCTGTGGAAAGATACCTAAAGGATCAACAGCTCCTGGGGATTTGGGGTTGCTCT
GGAAAACTCATTTGCACCACTGCTGTGCCTTGGAATGCTAGTTGGAGTAATAAATCTCTGGAACAGATTT
GGAATCACACGACCTGGATGGAGTGGGACAGAGAAATTAACAATTACACAAGCTTAATACACTCCTTAAT
TGAAGAATCGCAAAACCAGCAAGAAAAGAATGAACAAGAATTATTGGAATTAGATAAATGGGCAAGTTTG
TGGAATTGGTTTAACATAACAAATTGGCTGTGGTATATAAAATTATTCATAATGATAGTAGGAGGCTTGG
TAGGTTTAAGAATAGTTTTTGCTGTACTTTCTATAGTGAATAGAGTTAGGCAGGGATATTCACCATTATC
GTTTCAGACCCACCTCCCAACCCCGAGGGGACCCGACAGGCCCGAAGGAATAGAAGAAGAAGGTGGAGAG
AGAGACAGAGACAGATCCATTCGATTAGTGAACGGATCGGCACTGCGTGCGCCAATTCTGCAGACAAATG
GCAGTATTCATCCACAATTTTAAAAGAAAAGGGGGGATTGGGGGGTACAGTGCAGGGGAAAGAATAGTAG
ACATAATAGCAACAGACATACAAACTAAAGAATTACAAAAACAAATTACAAAAATTCAAAATTTTCGGGT
TTATTACAGGGACAGCAGAGATCCAGTTTGGTTAATTAAGGTACCGAGGGCCTATTTCCCATGATTCCTT
CATATTTGCATATACGATACAAGGCTGTTAGAGAGATAATTAGAATTAATTTGACTGTAAACACAAAGAT
ATTAGTACAAAATACGTGACGTAGAAAGTAATAATTTCTTGGGTAGTTTGCAGTTTTAAAATTATGTTTT
AAAATGGACTATCATATGCTTACCGTAACTTGAAAGTATTTCGATTTCTTGGCTTTATATATCTTGTGGA
AAGGACGAAACACCGTTACTTTGCCTCCTTCTGCAGTTTTAGAGCTAGAAATAGCAAGTTAAAATAAGGC
TAGTCCGTTATCAACTTGAAAAAGTGGCACCGAGTCGGTGCTTTTTTGAATTCGCTAGCCGGGTTTATTA
CAGGGACAGCAGAGATCCAGTTTGGTTAATTAAGGTACCGAGGGCCTATTTCCCATGATTCCTTCATATT
TGCATATACGATACAAGGCTGTTAGAGAGATAATTAGAATTAATTTGACTGTAAACACAAAGATATTAGT
ACAAAATACGTGACGTAGAAAGTAATAATTTCTTGGGTAGTTTGCAGTTTTAAAATTATGTTTTAAAATG
GACTATCATATGCTTACCGTAACTTGAAAGTATTTCGATTTCTTGGCTTTATATATCTTGTGGAAAGGAC
GAAACACCGCCTCCAGGAAGCCTACGTGAGTTTTAGAGCTAGAAATAGCAAGTTAAAATAAGGCTAGTCC
GTTATCAACTTGAAAAAGTGGCACCGAGTCGGTGCTTTTTTGAATTCGCTAGCTAGGTCTTGAAAGGAGT
GGGAATTGGCTCCGGTGCCCGTCAGTGCTAGCTAGGTCTTGAAAGGAGTGGGAATTGGCTCCGGTGCCCG
TCAGTGGGCAGAGCGCACATCGCCCACAGTCCCCGAGAAGTTGGGGGGAGGGGTCGGCAATTGATCCGGT
GCCTAGAGAAGGTGGCGCGGGGTAAACTGGGAAAGTGATGTCGTGTACTGGCTCCGCCTTTTTCCCGAGG
GTGGGGGAGAACCGTATATAAGTGCAGTAGTCGCCGTGAACGTTCTTTTTCGCAACGGGTTTGCCGCCAG
AACACAGGACCGGTTCTAGAGCGCTGCCACCATGGCCAAGCCTTTGTCTCAAGAAGAATCCACCCTCATT
GAAAGAGCAACGGCTACAATCAACAGCATCCCCATCTCTGAAGACTACAGCGTCGCCAGCGCAGCTCTCT
CTAGCGACGGCCGCATCTTCACTGGTGTCAATGTATATCATTTTACTGGGGGACCTTGTGCAGAACTCGT
GGTGCTGGGCACTGCTGCTGCTGCGGCAGCTGGCAACCTGACTTGTATCGTCGCGATCGGAAATGAGAAC
AGGGGCATCTTGAGCCCCTGCGGACGGTGCCGACAGGTGCTTCTCGATCTGCATCCTGGGATCAAAGCCA
TAGTGAAGGACAGTGATGGACAGCCGACGGCAGTTGGGATTCGTGAATTGCTGCCCTCTGGTTATGTGTG
GGAGGGCTAAACGCGTTAAGTCGACAATCAACCTCTGGATTACAAAATTTGTGAAAGATTGACTGGTATT
CTTAACTATGTTGCTCCTTTTACGCTATGTGGATACGCTGCTTTAATGCCTTTGTATCATGCTATTGCTT
CCCGTATGGCTTTCATTTTCTCCTCCTTGTATAAATCCTGGTTGCTGTCTCTTTATGAGGAGTTGTGGCC
CGTTGTCAGGCAACGTGGCGTGGTGTGCACTGTGTTTGCTGACGCAACCCCCACTGGTTGGGGCATTGCC
ACCACCTGTCAGCTCCTTTCCGGGACTTTCGCTTTCCCCCTCCCTATTGCCACGGCGGAACTCATCGCCG
CCTGCCTTGCCCGCTGCTGGACAGGGGCTCGGCTGTTGGGCACTGACAATTCCGTGGTGTTGTCGGGGAA
ATCATCGTCCTTTCCTTGGCTGCTCGCCTGTGTTGCCACCTGGATTCTGCGCGGGACGTCCTTCTGCTAC
GTCCCTTCGGCCCTCAATCCAGCGGACCTTCCTTCCCGCGGCCTGCTGCCGGCTCTGCGGCCTCTTCCGC
GTCTTCGCCTTCGCCCTCAGACGAGTCGGATCTCCCTTTGGGCCGCCTCCCCGCGTCGACTTTAAGACCA
ATGACTTACAAGGCAGCTGTAGATCTTAGCCACTTTTTAAAAGAAAAGGGGGGACTGGAAGGGCTAATTC
ACTCCCAACGAAGACAAGATCTGCTTTTTGCTTGTACTGGGTCTCTCTGGTTAGACCAGATCTGAGCCTG
GGAGCTCTCTGGCTAACTAGGGAACCCACTGCTTAAGCCTCAATAAAGCTTGCCTTGAGTGCTTCAAGTA
GTGTGTGCCCGTCTGTTGTGTGACTCTGGTAACTAGAGATCCCTCAGACCCTTTTAGTCAGTGTGGAAAA
TCTCTAGCAGGGCCCGTTTAAACCCGCTGATCAGCCTCGACTGTGCCTTCTAGTTGCCAGCCATCTGTTG
TTTGCCCCTCCCCCGTGCCTTCCTTGACCCTGGAAGGTGCCACTCCCACTGTCCTTTCCTAATAAAATGA
GGAAATTGCATCGCATTGTCTGAGTAGGTGTCATTCTATTCTGGGGGGTGGGGTGGGGCAGGACAGCAAG
GGGGAGGATTGGGAAGACAATAGCAGGCATGCTGGGGATGCGGTGGGCTCTATGGCTTCTGAGGCGGAAA
GAACCAGCTGGGGCTCTAGGGGGTATCCCCACGCGCCCTGTAGCGGCGCATTAAGC
Features (pLannotate 1.2.2; 35 found; start..end, strand, type, name):
    417..746     +  promoter       SV40 promoter: SV40 enhancer and early promoter
    794..841     +  promoter       EM7 promoter: synthetic bacterial promoter&nbsp
    860..1234    +  CDS            BleoR: antibiotic-binding protein; Sh ble from Streptoalloteichus hindustanus; confers resistance to bleomycin, phleomycin, and Zeocin™
   1244..1369    +  CDS            ble (fragment): BLE_KLEPN - Experimental evidence at protein level: Swiss-Prot protein existence level 1. Binding protein with a strong affinity to the bleomycin family of antibiotics. Binds to CL990; an antimitotic-antibiotic compound. From Klebsiella pneumoniae.
   1364..1485    +  polyA_signal   SV40 poly(A) signal: SV40 polyadenylation signal
   1558..1574    -  protein_bind   lac operator: The lac repressor binds to the lac operator to inhibit transcription in E. coli. This inhibition can be relieved by adding lactose or isopropyl-β-D-thiogalactopyranoside (IPTG). lac repressor encoded by lacI
   1582..1612    -  promoter       lac promoter: promoter for the E. coli lac operon
   1627..1648    -  protein_bind   CAP binding site: CAP binding activates transcription in the presence of cAMP. E. coli catabolite activator protein
   1661..1753    -  CDS            lacI (fragment): lac repressor; lacI; The lac repressor binds to the lac operator to inhibit transcription in E. coli. This inhibition can be relieved by adding lactose or isopropyl-β-D-thiogalactopyranoside (IPTG).
   1936..2524    -  rep_origin     ori: high-copy-number ColE1/pMB1/pBR322/pUC origin of replication
   2695..3555    -  CDS            AmpR: β-lactamase; bla; confers resistance to ampicillin, carbenicillin, and related antibiotics
   3556..3660    -  promoter       AmpR promoter: bla
   3719..3771    -  misc_feature   bom (fragment): basis of mobility region from pBR322
   3930..4309    +  enhancer       CMV enhancer: human cytomegalovirus immediate early enhancer
   4310..4509    +  promoter       CMV promoter: human cytomegalovirus (CMV) immediate early promoter
   4527..4707    +  LTR            5' LTR (truncated): truncated 5' long terminal repeat (LTR) from HIV-1
   4754..4879    +  misc_feature   HIV-1 Ψ: packaging signal of human immunodeficiency virus type 1
   4863..5226    +  CDS            HIV-1 gag (fragment): gag protein from human immunodeficiency virus 1; gag
   5372..5605    +  misc_feature   RRE: The Rev response element (RRE) of HIV-1 allows for Rev-dependent mRNA export from the nucleus to the cytoplasm.
   5982..6082    +  CDS            Rev (fragment): human immunodeficiency virus 1 (HIV-1) Rev protein; rev; enhances nuclear export of unspliced and incompletely spliced viral mRNAs
   6132..6249    +  misc_feature   cPPT/CTS: central polypurine tract and central termination sequence of HIV-1
   6300..6540    +  promoter       U6 promoter: RNA polymerase III promoter for human U6 snRNA
   6570..6645    +  misc_RNA       gRNA scaffold: guide RNA scaffold for the Streptococcus pyogenes CRISPR/Cas9 system
   6714..6954    +  promoter       U6 promoter: RNA polymerase III promoter for human U6 snRNA
   6984..7059    +  misc_RNA       gRNA scaffold: guide RNA scaffold for the Streptococcus pyogenes CRISPR/Cas9 system
   7077..7095    +  CDS            small t antigen (fragment): SV40 (simian virus 40) small t antigen
   7126..7144    +  CDS            small t antigen (fragment): SV40 (simian virus 40) small t antigen
   7170..7381    +  promoter       EF-1α core promoter: core promoter for human elongation factor EF-1α
   7406..7804    +  CDS            BSD: blasticidin S deaminase; Aspergillus terreus BSD; confers resistance to blasticidin
   7820..8408    +  misc_feature   WPRE: woodchuck hepatitis virus posttranscriptional regulatory element
   8459..8478    +  misc_feature   cPPT/CTS (fragment): central polypurine tract and central termination sequence of HIV-1
   8480..8713    +  LTR            3' LTR (ΔU3): self-inactivating 3' long terminal repeat (LTR) from HIV-1
   8745..8969    +  polyA_signal   bGH poly(A) signal: bovine growth hormone polyadenylation signal
   8973..8994    +  promoter       SV40 promoter (fragment): SV40 enhancer and early promoter
   9015..403     +  rep_origin     f1 ori (across the origin) (sequence partly withheld): f1 bacteriophage origin of replication; arrow indicates direction of (+) strand synthesis
