[The description below was written by a language model from this plasmid's Addgene catalogue record and pLannotate feature annotations shown in this document.]
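Description:
lenti-EGFR-L858R-T790M-dual-nick sgRNA is a 9,040 nt lentiviral transfer plasmid built on the lenti-sgRNA blast backbone. It delivers two nicking guide RNAs that support introduction of the EGFR L858R and T790M mutations in mammalian cells. In bacteria it is maintained at high copy from a ColE1/pUC-type origin under ampicillin selection (AmpR). The backbone outside the viral region also carries an f1 origin and an SV40/EM7-driven bleomycin/Zeocin resistance cassette, although the catalogue entry lists only blasticidin as the selectable marker for mammalian cells.

The viral genome is transcribed from a CMV enhancer/promoter fused to a truncated HIV-1 5' LTR. It contains the Ψ packaging signal, RRE and cPPT/CTS, and ends in a self-inactivating ΔU3 3' LTR followed by a bGH polyadenylation signal. This layout is typical of vectors that depend on packaging functions supplied in trans. Between the LTRs sit two tandem cassettes, each with its own human U6 RNA polymerase III promoter and a Streptococcus pyogenes Cas9 gRNA scaffold, so the L858R and T790M nicking guides are expressed independently from one integrated provirus. Downstream, an EF-1α core promoter drives blasticidin S deaminase (BSD), and a WPRE enhances transcript expression, which allows selection of transduced cells.

The plasmid encodes no Cas9 or prime editor and no pegRNA, so those components must come from elsewhere. The associated publication describes an inducible all-in-one prime editor in human pluripotent stem cells. In that context, nicking sgRNAs direct a second nick on the non-edited strand to favour installation of the prime edit. A few short annotated fragments, such as those for SV40 small t antigen, lacI and gag, appear to be vestigial backbone sequence or partial annotation matches rather than functional parts.
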