Addgene plasmid #214101: lenti-EGFR-L858R-T790M-dual-nick sgRNA
Purpose: Lentiviral vector expressing nicking sgRNAs for the induction of EGFR L858R and T790M mutations, through tandem U6 expression of the two sgRNAs using independent U6 promoters.
Depositing lab: Ting Zhou. Depositing organization: Memorial Sloan-Kettering Cancer Center. Publication: Robust and inducible genome editing via an all-in-one prime editor in human pluripotent stem cells. Wu Y, Zhong A, Sidharta M, Kim TW, Ramirez B, Persily B, Studer L, Zhou T. Nat Commun. 2024 Dec 30;15(1):10824. doi: 10.1038/s41467-024-55104-1. PubMed 39737975.
Backbone
  Vector backbone: lenti-sgRNA blast (Plasmid #104993)
  Vector type: Mammalian Expression, Lentiviral
  Selectable markers: Blasticidin
Growth in bacteria
  Bacterial resistance: Ampicillin, 100 μg/mL
  Growth temperature: 37°C
  Growth strain: NEB Stable
  Copy number: High Copy
Gene/Insert
  Gene/Insert name: EGFR L858R nicking sgRNA/EGFR T790M nicking sgRNA
  gRNA/shRNA sequence: TTACTTTGCCTCCTTCTGCA; CCTCCAGGAAGCCTACGTGA
  Species: Synthetic
  Promoter: hU6
  Cloning method: Ligation Independent Cloning
  Sequencing primers: 5′ attacagggacagcagagatccag; 3′ actgtgggcgatgtgcgctctgccc
Terms and licenses: Academic/Nonprofit Terms; Industry Terms: Not Available to Industry
How to cite: lenti-EGFR-L858R-T790M-dual-nick sgRNA was a gift from Ting Zhou (Addgene plasmid # 214101 ; http://n2t.net/addgene:214101 ; RRID:Addgene_214101)
